>Addgene plasmid #40383 | pBACgus/LRRK2 C-His_C2024S/C2025S | depositor full sequence | sequence record 52060 | pBACgus/LRRK2 C-His_C2024S/C2025S sequence 8374 bps
GGAACGGCTCCGCCCACTATTAATGAAATTAAAAATTCCAATTTTAAAAAACGCAGCAAGAGAAACATTT
GTATGAAAGAATGCGTAGAAGGAAAGAAAAATGTCGTCGACATGCTGAACAACAAGATTAATATGCCTCC
GTGTATAAAAAAAATATTGAACGATTTGAAAGAAAACAATGTACCGCGCGGCGGTATGTACAGGAAGAGG
TTTATACTAAACTGTTACATTGCAAACGTGGTTTCGTGTGCCAAGTGTGAAAACCGATGTTTAATCAAGG
CTCTGACGCATTTCTACAACCACGACTCCAAGTGTGTGGGTGAAGTCATGCATCTTTTAATCAAATCCCA
AGATGTGTATAAACCACCAAACTGCCAAAAAATGAAAACTGTCGACAAGCTCTGTCCGTTTGCTGGCAAC
TGCAAGGGTCTCAATCCTATTTGTAATTATTGAATAATAAAACAATTATAAATGCTAAATTTGTTTTTTA
TTAACGATACAAACCAAACGCAACAAGAACATTTGTAGTATTATCTATAATTGAAAACGCGTAGTTATAA
TCGCTGAGGTAATATTTAAAATCATTTTCAAATGATTCACAGTTAATTTGCGACAATATAATTTTATTTT
CACATAAACTAGACGCCTTGTCGTCTTCTTCTTCGTATTCCTTCTCTTTTTCATTTTTCTCTTCATAAAA
ATTAACATAGTTATTATCGTATCCATATATGTATCTATCGTATAGAGTAAATTTTTTGTTGTCATAAATA
TATATGTCTTTTTTAATGGGGTGTATAGTACCGCTGCGCATAGTTTTTCTGTAATTTACAACAGTGCTAT
TTTCTGGTAGTTCTTCGGAGTGTGTTGCTTTAATTATTAAATTTATATAATCAATGAATTTGGGATCGTC
GGTTTTGTACAATATGTTGCCGGCATAGTACGCAGCTTCTTCTAGTTCAATTACACCATTTTTTAGCAGC
ACCGGATTAACATAACTTTCCAAAATGTTGTACGAACCGTTAAACAAAAACAGTTCACCTCCCTTTTCTA
TACTATTGTCTGCGAGCAGTTGTTTGTTGTTAAAAATAACAGCCATTGTAATGAGACGCACAAACTAATA
TCACAAACTGGAAATGTCTATCAATATATAGTTGCTGATCAGATCCTCATTGTTTGCCTCCCTGCTGCGG
TTTTTCACCGAAGTTCATGCCAGTCCAGCGTTTTTGCAGCAGAAAAGCCGCCGACTTCGGTTTGCGGTCG
CGAGTGAAGATCCCTTTCTTGTTACCGCCAACGCGCAATATGCCTTGCGAGGTCGCAAAATCGGCGAAAT
TCCATACCTGTTCACCGACGACGGCGCTGACGCGATCAAAGACGCGGTGATACATATCCAGCCATGCACA
CTGATACTCTTCACTCCACATGTCGGTGTACATTGAGTGCAGCCCGGCTAACGTATCCACGCCGTATTCG
GTGATGATAATCGGCTGATGCAGTTTCTCCTGCCAGGCCAGAAGTTCTTTTTCCAGTACCTTCTCTGCCG
TTTCCAAATCGCCGCTTTGGACATACCATCCGTAATAACGGTTCAGGCACAGCACATCAAAGAGATCGCT
GATGGTATCGGTGTGAGCGTCGCAGAACATTACATTGACGCAGGTGATCGGACGCGTCGGGTCGAGTTTA
CGCGTTGCTTCCGCCAGTGGCGCGAAATATTCCCGTGCACCTTGCGGACGGGTATCCGGTTCGTTGGCAA
TACTCCACATCACCACGCTTGGGTGGTTTTTGTCACGCGCTATCAGCTCTTTAATCGCCTGTAAGTGCGC
TTGCTGAGTTTCCCCGTTGACTGCCTCTTCGCTGTACAGTTCTTTCGGCTTGTTGCCCGCTTCGAAACCA
ATGCCTAAAGAGAGCGAAAAGCCGACAGCAGCAGTTTCATCAATCACCACGATGCCATGTTCATCTGCCC
AGTCGAGCATCTCTTCAGCGTAAGGGTAATGCGAGGTACGGTAGGAGTTGGCCCCAATCCAGTCCATTAA
TGCGTGGTCGTGCACCATCAGCACGTTATCGAATCCTTTGCCACGTAAGTCCGCATCTTCATGACGACCA
AAGCCAGTAAAGTAGAACGGTTTGTGGTTAATCAGGAACTGTTGGCCCTTCACTGCCACTGACCGGATGC
CGACGCGAAGCGGGTAGATATCACACTCTGTCTGGCTTTTGGCTGTGACGCACAGTTCATAGAGATAACC
TTCACCCGGTTGCCAGAGGTGCGGATTCACCACTTGCAAAGTCCCGCTAGTGCCTTGTCCAGTTGCAACC
ACCTGTTGATCCGCATCACGCAGTTCAACGCTGACATCACCATTGGCCACCACCTGCCAGTCAACAGACG
CGTGGTTACAGTCTTGCGCGACATGCGTCACCACGGTGATATCGTCCACCCAGGTGTTCGGCGTGGTGTA
GAGCATTACGCTGCGATGGATTCCGGCATAGTTAAAGAAATCATGGAAGTAAGACTGCTTTTTCTTGCCG
TTTTCGTCGGTAATCACCATTCCCGGCGGGATAGTCTGCCAGTTCAGTTCGTTGTTCACACAAACGGTGA
TACGTACACTTTTCCCGGCAATAACATACGGCGTGACATCGGCTTCAAATGGCGTATAGCCGCCCTGATG
CTCCATCACTTCCTGATTATTGACCCACACTTTGCCGTAATGAGTGACCGCATCGAAACGCAGCACGATA
CGCTGGCCTGCCCAACCTTTCGGTATAAAGACTTCGCGCTGATACCAGACGTTGCCCGCATAATTACGAA
TATCTGCATCGGCGAACTGATCGTTAAAACTGCCTGGCACAGCAATTGCCCGGCTTTCTTGTAACGCGCT
TTCCCACCAACGCTGATCAATTCCACAGTTTTCGCGATCCAGACTGAATGCCCACAGGCCGTCGAGTTTT
TTGATTTCACGGGTTGGGGTTTCTACAGGACGGACCATATTTATAGGTGTAATTTATGTAGCTGTAATTT
TTACCTTATTAATATTTTTTACGCTTTGCATTCGACGACTGAACTCCCAAATATATGTTTAACTCGTCTT
GGTCGTTTGAATTTTTGTTGCTGTGTTTCCTAATATTTTCCATCACCTTAAATATGTTATTGTAATCCTC
AATGTTGAACTTGCAATTGGACACGGCATAGTTTTCCATAGTCGTGTAAAACATGGTATTGGCTGCATTG
TAATACATCCGACTGAGCGGGTACGGATCTATGTGTTTGAGCAGCCTGTTCAAAAACTCTGCATCGTCGC
AAAACGGAATTTCGTCGACAGATCTGATCATGGAGATAATTAAAATGATAACCATCTCGCAAATAAATAA
GTATTTTACTGTTTTCGTAACAGTTTTGTAATAAAAAAACCTATAAATATAGGATCCATGAACATCATGC
TCAACAACGATGAGCTCGAATTTGAACAAGCTCCAGAATTCCTGCTCGGCGACGGCTCTTTCGGCTCCGT
ATACCGTGCTGCTTATGAAGGCGAAGAAGTCGCCGTAAAGATCTTCAACAAGCACACCTCGCTCCGTCTG
CTCCGTCAGGAACTGGTCGTTCTGTGTCATCTGCACCATCCGAGCCTCATCTCCCTGCTGGCCGCTGGCA
TCCGTCCTCGTATGCTGGTGATGGAGCTGGCATCCAAGGGCTCTCTCGACCGCCTGCTGCAGCAGGACAA
GGCTTCTCTGACCCGTACTCTGCAGCATCGTATCGCTCTGCATGTAGCTGACGGCCTGCGTTATCTTCAT
TCTGCAATGATCATTTATCGCGACCTGAAACCTCATAATGTACTGCTGTTTACTCTGTACCCGAACGCTG
CCATCATCGCTAAGATTGCAGACTATGGTATTGCGCAGTACAGCAGCCGCATGGGCATTAAAACAAGCGA
AGGTACGCCGGGTTTCCGTGCTCCAGAAGTGGCTCGTGGCAACGTTATTTACAACCAGCAAGCTGACGTT
TACTCGTTCGGTCTGCTCCTGTACGATATCCTGACTACCGGCGGCCGTATCGTAGAAGGTCTGAAGTTCC
CTAACGAATTCGACGAACTGGAAATCCAGGGCAAGCTGCCAGACCCGGTTAAAGAATACGGTTGCGCTCC
GTGGCCGATGGTAGAGAAGCTCATCAAACAGTGCCTTAAAGAAAACCCTCAGGAACGTCCAACCTCTGCT
CAAGTGTTCGACATCCTTAACAGCGCTGAACTCGTCTGTCTGACTCGCCGTATTCTCCTGCCTAAGAATG
TTATCGTGGAATGTATGGTTGCTACTCACCATAACTCTCGCAACGCTTCCATCTGGCTCGGCTGTGGCCA
CACTGACCGTGGTCAGCTCAGCTTCCTGGACCTGAACACTCACCACCATCACCATCATTGATAAGCTTGC
GGCCGCACTCGAGCACCACCACCACCACCACTAACCTAGGTAGCTGAGCGCATGCAAGCTGATCCGGGTT
ATTAGTACATTTATTAAGCGCTAGATTCTGTGCGTTGTTGATTTACAGACAATTGTTGTACGTATTTTAA
TAATTCATTAAATTTATAATCTTTAGGGTGGTATGTTAGAGCGAAAATCAAATGATTTTCAGCGTCTTTA
TATCTGAATTTAAATATTAAATCCTCAATAGATTTGTAAAATAGGTTTCGATTAGTTTCAAACAAGGGTT
GTTTTTCCGAACCGATGGCTGGACTATCTAATGGATTTTCGCTCAACGCCACAAAACTTGCCAAATCTTG
TAGCAGCAATCTAGCTTTGTCGATATTCGTTTGTGTTTTGTTTTGTAATAAAGGTTCGACGTCGTTCAAA
ATATTATGCGCTTTTGTATTTCTTTCATCACTGTCGTTAGTGTACAATTGACTCGACGTAAACACGTTAA
ATAGAGCTTGGACATATTTAACATCGGGCGTGTTAGCTTTATTAGGCCGATTATCGTCGTCGTCCCAACC
CTCGTCGTTAGAAGTTGCTTCCGAAGACGATTTTGCCATAGCCACACGACGCCTATTAATTGTGTCGGCT
AACACGTCCGCGATCAAATTTGTAGTTGAGCTTTTTGGAATTATTTCTGATTGCGGGCGTTTTTGGGCGG
GTTTCAATCTAACTGTGCCCGATTTTAATTCAGACAACACGTTAGAAAGCGATGGTGCAGGCGGTGGTAA
CATTTCAGACGGCAAATCTACTAATGGCGGCGGTGGTGGAGCTGATGATAAATCTACCATCGGTGGAGGC
GCAGGCGGGGCTGGCGGCGGAGGCGGAGGCGGAGGTGGTGGCGGTGATGCAGACGGCGGTTTAGGCTCAA
ATGTCTCTTTAGGCAACACAGTCGGCACCTCAACTATTGTACTGGTTTCGGGCGCCGTTTTTGGTTTGAC
CGGTCTGAGACGAGTGCGATTTTTTTCGTTTCTAATAGCTTCCAACAATTGTTGTCTGTCGTCTAAAGGT
GCAGCGGGTTGAGGTTCCGTCGGCATTGGTGGAGCGGGCGGCAATTCAGACATCGATGGTGGTGGTGGTG
GTGGAGGCGCTGGAATGTTAGGCACGGGAGAAGGTGGTGGCGGCGGTGCCGCCGGTATAATTTGTTCTGG
TTTAGTTTGTTCGCGCACGATTGTGGGCACCGGCGCAGGCGCCGCTGGCTGCACAACGGAAGGTCGTCTG
CTTCGAGGCAGCGCTTGGGGTGGTGGCAATTCAATATTATAATTGGAATACAAATCGTAAAAATCTGCTA
TAAGCATTGTAATTTCGCTATCGTTTACCGTGCCGATATTTAACAACCGCTCAATGTAAGCAATTGTATT
GTAAAGAGATTGTCTCAAGCTCGGATCGATCCCGCACGCCGATAACAAGCCTTTTCATTTTTACTACAGC
ATTGTAGTGGCGAGACACTTCGCTGTCGTCGAGGTTTAAACGCTTCCTCGCTCACTGACTCGCTGCGCTC
GGTCGTTCGGCTGCGGCGAGCGGTATCAGCTCACTCAAAGGCGGTAATACGGTTATCCACAGAATCAGGG
GATAACGCAGGAAAGAACATGTGAGCAAAAGGCCAGCAAAAGGCCAGGAACCGTAAAAAGGCCGCGTTGC
TGGCGTTTTTCCATAGGCTCCGCCCCCCTGACGAGCATCACAAAAATCGACGCTCAAGTCAGAGGTGGCG
AAACCCGACAGGACTATAAAGATACCAGGCGTTTCCCCCTGGAAGCTCCCTCGTGCGCTCTCCTGTTCCG
ACCCTGCCGCTTACCGGATACCTGTCCGCCTTTCTCCCTTCGGGAAGCGTGGCGCTTTCTCATAGCTCAC
GCTGTAGGTATCTCAGTTCGGTGTAGGTCGTTCGCTCCAAGCTGGGCTGTGTGCACGAACCCCCCGTTCA
GCCCGACCGCTGCGCCTTATCCGGTAACTATCGTCTTGAGTCCAACCCGGTAAGACACGACTTATCGCCA
CTGGCAGCAGCCACTGGTAACAGGATTAGCAGAGCGAGGTATGTAGGCGGTGCTACAGAGTTCTTGAAGT
GGTGGCCTAACTACGGCTACACTAGAAGGACAGTATTTGGTATCTGCGCTCTGCTGAAGCCAGTTACCTT
CGGAAAAAGAGTTGGTAGCTCTTGATCCGGCAAACAAACCACCGCTGGTAGCGGTGGTTTTTTTGTTTGC
AAGCAGCAGATTACGCGCAGAAAAAAAGGATCTCAAGAAGATCCTTTGATCTTTTCTACGGGGTCTGACG
CTCAGTGGAACGAAAACTCACGTTAAGGGATTTTGGTCATGAGATTATCAAAAAGGATCTTCACCTAGAT
CCTTTTAAATTAAAAATGAAGTTTTAAATCAATCTAAAGTATATATGAGTAAACTTGGTCTGACAGTTAC
CAATGCTTAATCAGTGAGGCACCTATCTCAGCGATCTGTCTATTTCGTTCATCCATAGTTGCCTGACTCC
CCGTCGTGTAGATAACTACGATACGGGAGGGCTTACCATCTGGCCCCAGTGCTGCAATGATACCGCGAGA
CCCACGCTCACCGGCTCCAGATTTATCAGCAATAAACCAGCCAGCCGGAAGGGCCGAGCGCAGAAGTGGT
CCTGCAACTTTATCCGCCTCCATCCAGTCTATTAATTGTTGCCGGGAAGCTAGAGTAAGTAGTTCGCCAG
TTAATAGTTTGCGCAACGTTGTTGCCATTGCTACAGGCATCGTGGTGTCACGCTCGTCGTTTGGTATGGC
TTCATTCAGCTCCGGTTCCCAACGATCAAGGCGAGTTACATGATCCCCCATGTTGTGCAAAAAAGCGGTT
AGCTCCTTCGGTCCTCCGATCGTTGTCAGAAGTAAGTTGGCCGCAGTGTTATCACTCATGGTTATGGCAG
CACTGCATAATTCTCTTACTGTCATGCCATCCGTAAGATGCTTTTCTGTGACTGGTGAGTACTCAACCAA
GTCATTCTGAGAATAGTGTATGCGGCGACCGAGTTGCTCTTGCCCGGCGTCAATACGGGATAATACCGCG
CCACATAGCAGAACTTTAAAAGTGCTCATCATTGGAAAACGTTCTTCGGGGCGAAAACTCTCAAGGATCT
TACCGCTGTTGAGATCCAGTTCGATGTAACCCACTCGTGCACCCAACTGATCTTCAGCATCTTTTACTTT
CACCAGCGTTTCTGGGTGAGCAAAAACAGGAAGGCAAAATGCCGCAAAAAAGGGAATAAGGGCGACACGG
AAATGTTGAATACTCATACTCTTCCTTTTTCAATATTATTGAAGCATTTATCAGGGTTATTGTCTCATGA
GCGGATACATATTTGAATGTATTTAGAAAAATAAACAAATAGGGGTTCCGCGCACATTTCCCCGAAAAGT
GCCACCTG
[124 nt withheld, positions 7849-7972]
C
[91 nt withheld, positions 7974-8064]
A
[49 nt withheld, positions 8066-8114]
CCTTTGACGTTGGAGTCCACGTTCTTT
[37 nt withheld, positions 8142-8178]
ACCCTATCTCGGTCTATTCTTTTGATTTATAAGGGATTTTGCCGATTTCGGCCTATTGGTTAAAAAATGA
GCTGATTTAACAAAAATTTAACGCGAATTTTAACAAAATATTAACGTTTACAATTTCCCATTCGCCATTC
AGGCTGCGCAACTGTTGGGAAGGGCGATCGGTGCGGGCCTCTTCGCTATTACGCCA
Features (pLannotate 1.2.2; 14 found; start..end, strand, type, name):
    329..453     +  CDS            lef2: baculovirus late expression factor 2
    491..1096    +  CDS            ORF603: baculovirus ORF603 protein
   1167..2972    -  CDS            GUS: β-glucuronidase; uidA (or gusA) from E. coli
   2987..3302    -  promoter       p6.9 promoter: Autographa californica p6.9; baculovirus late basic protein promoter
   3317..3408    +  promoter       polyhedrin promoter: polh from Autographa californica; promoter for the baculovirus polyhedrin gene
   3421..4380    +  CDS            LRRK2 (fragment): LRRK2_HUMAN - Also known as PARK8. Experimental evidence at protein level: Swiss-Prot protein existence level 1. Serine/threonine-protein kinase which phosphorylates a broad range of proteins involved in multiple processes such as neuronal plasticity, autophagy, and vesicle trafficking (PubMed:20949042, PubMed:22012985, PubMed:26824392, PubMed:29125462, PubMed:28720718, PubMed:29127255, PubMed:30398148, PubMed:29212815, PubMed:30635421, PubMed:21850687, PubMed:23395371, PubMed:17114044, PubMed:24687852, PubMed:26014385, PubMed:25201882). Is a key regulator of RAB GTPases by regulating the GTP/
   4424..4441    +  CDS            9xHis (fragment): 9xHis affinity tag
   4478..5835    +  misc_recomb    baculovirus recombination region (ORF1629): contains part of ORF1629
   5833..5910    -  CDS            P61 (fragment): P78_NPVAC - Experimental evidence at protein level: Swiss-Prot protein existence level 1. Plays a role in the transport of the nucleocapsids from the cytoplasm toward the host nucleus together with the host actin- polymerizing Arp2/3 complex. From Autographa californica nuclear polyhedrosis virus (AcMNPV).
   6098..6686    -  rep_origin     ori: high-copy-number ColE1/pMB1/pBR322/pUC origin of replication
   6857..7717    -  CDS            AmpR: β-lactamase; bla; confers resistance to ampicillin, carbenicillin, and related antibiotics
   7718..7822    -  promoter       AmpR promoter: bla
   7849..8304    +  rep_origin     f1 ori (sequence partly withheld): f1 bacteriophage origin of replication; arrow indicates direction of (+) strand synthesis
   8309..1       -  CDS            lacZα (fragment) (across the origin): LacZα fragment of β-galactosidase; lacZ fragment
