[The description below was written by a language model from this plasmid's Addgene catalogue record and pLannotate feature annotations shown in this document.]
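Description:
pBACgus/LRRK2 C-His_C2024S/C2025S is a baculovirus transfer plasmid built on the Novagen pBACgus backbone, designed to generate recombinant Autographa californica nucleopolyhedrovirus for protein production in insect cells. In bacteria it is maintained as a high-copy plasmid through a ColE1/pUC-type origin and selected with ampicillin via the β-lactamase gene. An f1 phage origin and a residual lacZα fragment are also annotated in the 8,374 nt sequence.

The payload is a fragment of human LRRK2, the Parkinson's disease-associated serine/threonine kinase, covering amino acids 1867–2186 and carrying the paired substitutions C2024S and C2025S. The annotated 960 nt coding fragment matches this length. It sits directly downstream of the very late polyhedrin (polH) promoter and is followed by a C-terminal histidine tag. The catalogue lists this as 6xHis, and the annotation software matched the 18 nt stretch as a partial 9xHis tag, which is consistent with six residues. The tag allows metal-affinity purification. The insert was cloned by restriction enzymes, and both the BamHI and HindIII sites were destroyed in the process.

Oriented divergently from the polH cassette, a p6.9 late basic protein promoter drives E. coli β-glucuronidase (GUS), a reporter that allows recombinant viruses to be recognised. The whole expression region is flanked by baculoviral sequences, lef2/ORF603 on one side and the ORF1629 region on the other. These direct homologous recombination with viral DNA so that both cassettes are moved into the polyhedrin locus. The record does not state a specific purpose, but the design suits expression and purification of this mutant LRRK2 fragment for biochemical or structural work.
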