Addgene plasmid #40383: pBACgus/LRRK2 C-His_C2024S/C2025S
Depositing lab: Michael J Fox Foundation MJFF. Depositing organization: Michael J Fox Foundation.
Backbone
  Vector backbone: pBACgus
  Backbone manufacturer: Novagen
  Vector type: Baculovirus
Growth in bacteria
  Bacterial resistance: Ampicillin, 100 μg/mL
  Growth temperature: 37°C
  Growth strain: Top10
  Copy number: High Copy
Gene/Insert
  Gene/Insert name: LRRK2
  Species: H. sapiens (human)
  Mutation: aa1867-2186, C2024S/C2025S
  Entrez Gene: LRRK2 (a.k.a. AURA17, DARDARIN, PARK8, RIPK7, ROCO2)
  Promoter: polH
  Tag / fusion protein: 6xHis (C terminal on insert)
  Cloning method: Restriction Enzyme; 5′ cloning site BamHI (destroyed during cloning); 3′ cloning site HindIII (destroyed during cloning)
  Sequencing primers: 5′ DSP2466For:GAATTTCGTCGACAGATC; 3′ DSP2466Rev:AATAACCCGGATCAGCTT
Terms and licenses: Academic/Nonprofit Terms; Industry Terms
How to cite: pBACgus/LRRK2 C-His_C2024S/C2025S was a gift from Michael J Fox Foundation MJFF (Addgene plasmid # 40383 ; http://n2t.net/addgene:40383 ; RRID:Addgene_40383)
