>Addgene plasmid #40383 | pBACgus/LRRK2 C-His_C2024S/C2025S | addgene partial sequence | sequence record 53018 | DSP2466Rev 5'-AATAACCCGGATCAGCTT-3'
TGGTGGTGGTGGTGGTGCTCGAGTGCGGCCGCAAGCTTTCAATGATGGTGATGGTGGTGAGTGTTCAGGT
CCAGGAAGCTGAGCTGACCACGGTCAGTGTGGCCACAGCCGAGCCAGATGGAAGCGTTGCGAGAGTTATG
GTGAGTAGCAACCATACATTCCACGATAACATTCTTAGGCAGGAGAATACGGCGAGTCAGACAGACGAGT
TCAGCGCTGTTAAGGATGTCGAACACTTGAGCAGAGGTTGGACGTTCCTGAGGGTTTTCTTTAAGGCACT
GTTTGATGAGCTTCTCTACCATCGGCCACGGAGCGCAACCGTATTCTTTAACCGGGTCTGGCAGCTTGCC
CTGGATTTCCAGTTCGTCGAATTCGTTAGGGAACTTCAGACCTTCTACGATACGGCCGCCGGTAGTCAGG
ATATCGTACAGGAGCAGACCGAACGAGTAAACGTCAGCTTGCTGGTTGTAAATAACGTTGCCACGAGCCA
CTTCTGGAGCACGGAAACCCGGCGTACCTTCGCTTGTTTTAATGCCCATGCGGCTGCTGTACTGCGCAAT
ACCATAGTCTGCAATCTTAGCGATGATGGCAGCGTTCGGGTACAGAGTAAACAGCAGTACATTATGAGGT
TTCAGGTCGCGATAAATGATCATTGCAGAATGAAGATAACGCAGGCCGTCAGCTACATGCAGAGCGATAC
GATGCTGCAGAGTACGGGTCAGAGAAGCCTTGTCCTGCTGCAGCAGGCGGTCGAGAGAGCCCTTGGATGC
CAGCTCCATCACCAGCATACGAGGACGGATGCCAGCGGCCAGCA
