>Addgene plasmid #40383 | pBACgus/LRRK2 C-His_C2024S/C2025S | addgene partial sequence | sequence record 53020 | DSP2466For 5'-GAATTTCGTCGACAGATC-3'
AAGTATTTTACTGTTTTCGTAACAGTTTTGTAATAAAAAAACCTATAAATATAGGATCCATGAACATCAT
GCTCAACAACGATGAGCTCGAATTTGAACAAGCTCCAGAATTCCTGCTCGGCGACGGCTCTTTCGGCTCC
GTATACCGTGCTGCTTATGAAGGCGAAGAAGTCGCCGTAAAGATCTTCAACAAGCACACCTCGCTCCGTC
TGCTCCGTCAGGAACTGGTCGTTCTGTGTCATCTGCACCATCCGAGCCTCATCTCCCTGCTGGCCGCTGG
CATCCGTCCTCGTATGCTGGTGATGGAGCTGGCATCCAAGGGCTCTCTCGACCGCCTGCTGCAGCAGGAC
AAGGCTTCTCTGACCCGTACTCTGCAGCATCGTATCGCTCTGCATGTAGCTGACGGCCTGCGTTATCTTC
ATTCTGCAATGATCATTTATCGCGACCTGAAACCTCATAATGTACTGCTGTTTACTCTGTACCCGAACGC
TGCCATCATCGCTAAGATTGCAGACTATGGTATTGCGCAGTACAGCAGCCGCATGGGCATTAAAACAAGC
GAAGGTACGCCGGGTTTCCGTGCTCCAGAAGTGGCTCGTGGCAACGTTATTTACAACCAGCAAGCTGACG
TTTACTCGTTCGGTCTGCTCCTGTAC
